>Addgene plasmid #127438 | pH2B-miRFP670nano | addgene full sequence | sequence record 250415 | Addgene NGS Result
GTTATCCCCTGATTCTGTGGATAACCGTATTACCGCCATGCATTAGTTATTAATAGTAATCAATTACGGG
GTCATTAGTTCATAGCCCATATATGGAGTTCCGCGTTACATAACTTACGGTAAATGGCCCGCCTGGCTGA
CCGCCCAACGACCCCCGCCCATTGACGTCAATAATGACGTATGTTCCCATAGTAACGCCAATAGGGACTT
TCCATTGACGTCAATGGGTGGAGTATTTACGGTAAACTGCCCACTTGGCAGTACATCAAGTGTATCATAT
GCCAAGTACGCCCCCTATTGACGTCAATGACGGTAAATGGCCCGCCTGGCATTATGCCCAGTACATGACC
TTATGGGACTTTCCTACTTGGCAGTACATCTACGTATTAGTCATCGCTATTACCATGGTGATGCGGTTTT
GGCAGTACATCAATGGGCGTGGATAGCGGTTTGACTCACGGGGATTTCCAAGTCTCCACCCCATTGACGT
CAATGGGAGTTTGTTTTGGCACCAAAATCAACGGGACTTTCCAAAATGTCGTAACAACTCCGCCCCATTG
ACGCAAATGGGCGGTAGGCGTGTACGGTGGGAGGTCTATATAAGCAGAGCTGGTTTAGTGAACCGTCAGA
TCCGCTAGCGCTACCGGACTCAGATCTCGAGCTCAAGCTTCGAATTCTGCAGTCGACGGTACCGCCACCA
TGCCAGAGCCAGCGAAGTCTGCTCCCGCCCCGAAAAAGGGCTCCAAGAAGGCGGTGACTAAGGCGCAGAA
GAAAGGCGGCAAGAAGCGCAAGCGCAGCCGCAAGGAGAGCTATTCCATCTATGTGTACAAGGTTCTGAAG
CAGGTCCACCCTGACACCGGCATTTCGTCCAAGGCCATGGGCATCATGAATTCGTTTGTGAACGACATTT
TCGAGCGCATCGCAGGTGAGGCTTCCCGCCTGGCGCATTACAACAAGCGCTCGACCATCACCTCCAGGGA
GATCCAGACGGCCGTGCGCCTGCTGCTGCCTGGGGAGTTGGCCAAGCACGCCGTGTCCGAGGGTACTAAG
GCCATCACCAAGTACACCAGCGCTAAGGATCCACCGGTAATGGCAAACCTGGACAAGATGCTGAATACCA
CAGTAACAGAGGTGCGGCAGTTCCTGCAGGTGGACAGAGTGTGCGTGTTCCAGTTTGAGGAGGATTATAG
CGGAGTGGTGGTGGTGGAGGCCGTGGACGATAGGTGGATCTCCATCCTGAAGACCCAGGTGCGGGATAGA
TACTTCATGGAGACAAGGGGCGAGGAGTATTCTCACGGCCGCTACCAGGCCATCGCCGACATCTACACCG
CAAACCTGACAGAGTGCTACAGGGATCTGCTGACACAGTTTCAGGTGAGAGCAATCCTGGCCGTGCCCAT
CCTGCAGGGCAAGAAGCTGTGGGGCCTGTTGGTGGCACACCAGCTGGCGGCCCCTAGACAGTGGCAGACC
TGGGAGATCGACTTTCTGAAGCAGCAGGCCGTGGTGGTGGGCATCGCCATCCAGCAGAGCTAGCTGAATT
CTGCAGATATCCAGCACAGTGGCGGCCGCGACTCTAGATCATAATCAGCCATACCACATTTGTAGAGGTT
TTACTTGCTTTAAAAAACCTCCCACACCTCCCCCTGAACCTGAAACATAAAATGAATGCAATTGTTGTTG
TTAACTTGTTTATTGCAGCTTATAATGGTTACAAATAAAGCAATAGCATCACAAATTTCACAAATAAAGC
ATTTTTTTCACTGCATTCTAGTTGTGGTTTGTCCAAACTCATCAATGTATCTTAAGGCGTAAATTGTAAG
CGTTAATATTTTGTTAAAATTCGCGTTAAATTTTTGTTAAATCAGCTCATTTTTTAACCAATAGGCCGAA
ATCGGCAAAATCCCTTATAAATCAAAAGAATAGACCGAGATAGGGT
[37 nt withheld, positions 1937-1973]
AAAGAACGTGGACTCCAACGTCAAAGG
[49 nt withheld, positions 2001-2049]
T
[91 nt withheld, positions 2051-2141]
G
[124 nt withheld, positions 2143-2266]
CAGGTGGCACTTTTCGGGGAAATGTGCGCGGAACCCCTATTTGTTTATTTTTCTAAATACATTCAAATAT
GTATCCGCTCATGAGACAATAACCCTGATAAATGCTTCAATAATATTGAAAAAGGAAGAGTCCTGAGGCG
GAAAGAACCAGCTGTGGAATGTGTGTCAGTTAGGGTGTGGAAAGTCCCCAGGCTCCCCAGCAGGCAGAAG
TATGCAAAGCATGCATCTCAATTAGTCAGCAACCAGGTGTGGAAAGTCCCCAGGCTCCCCAGCAGGCAGA
AGTATGCAAAGCATGCATCTCAATTAGTCAGCAACCATAGTCCCGCCCCTAACTCCGCCCATCCCGCCCC
TAACTCCGCCCAGTTCCGCCCATTCTCCGCCCCATGGCTGACTAATTTTTTTTATTTATGCAGAGGCCGA
GGCCGCCTCGGCCTCTGAGCTATTCCAGAAGTAGTGAGGAGGCTTTTTTGGAGGCCTAGGCTTTTGCAAA
GATCGATCAAGAGACAGGATGAGGATCGTTTCGCATGATTGAACAAGATGGATTGCACGCAGGTTCTCCG
GCCGCTTGGGTGGAGAGGCTATTCGGCTATGACTGGGCACAACAGACAATCGGCTGCTCTGATGCCGCCG
TGTTCCGGCTGTCAGCGCAGGGGCGCCCGGTTCTTTTTGTCAAGACCGACCTGTCCGGTGCCCTGAATGA
ACTGCAAGACGAGGCAGCGCGGCTATCGTGGCTGGCCACGACGGGCGTTCCTTGCGCAGCTGTGCTCGAC
GTTGTCACTGAAGCGGGAAGGGACTGGCTGCTATTGGGCGAAGTGCCGGGGCAGGATCTCCTGTCATCTC
ACCTTGCTCCTGCCGAGAAAGTATCCATCATGGCTGATGCAATGCGGCGGCTGCATACGCTTGATCCGGC
TACCTGCCCATTCGACCACCAAGCGAAACATCGCATCGAGCGAGCACGTACTCGGATGGAAGCCGGTCTT
GTCGATCAGGATGATCTGGACGAAGAGCATCAGGGGCTCGCGCCAGCCGAACTGTTCGCCAGGCTCAAGG
CGAGCATGCCCGACGGCGAGGATCTCGTCGTGACCCATGGCGATGCCTGCTTGCCGAATATCATGGTGGA
AAATGGCCGCTTTTCTGGATTCATCGACTGTGGCCGGCTGGGTGTGGCGGACCGCTATCAGGACATAGCG
TTGGCTACCCGTGATATTGCTGAAGAGCTTGGCGGCGAATGGGCTGACCGCTTCCTCGTGCTTTACGGTA
TCGCCGCTCCCGATTCGCAGCGCATCGCCTTCTATCGCCTTCTTGACGAGTTCTTCTGAGCGGGACTCTG
GGGTTCGAAATGACCGACCAAGCGACGCCCAACCTGCCATCACGAGATTTCGATTCCACCGCCGCCTTCT
ATGAAAGGTTGGGCTTCGGAATCGTTTTCCGGGACGCCGGCTGGATGATCCTCCAGCGCGGGGATCTCAT
GCTGGAGTTCTTCGCCCACCCTAGGGGGAGGCTAACTGAAACACGGAAGGAGACAATACCGGAAGGAACC
CGCGCTATGACGGCAATAAAAAGACAGAATAAAACGCACGGTGTTGGGTCGTTTGTTCATAAACGCGGGG
TTCGGTCCCAGGGCTGGCACTCTGTCGATACCCCACCGAGACCCCATTGGGGCCAATACGCCCGCGTTTC
TTCCTTTTCCCCACCCCACCCCCCAAGTTCGGGTGAAGGCCCAGGGCTCGCAGCCAACGTCGGGGCGGCA
GGCCCTGCCATAGCCTCAGGTTACTCATATATACTTTAGATTGATTTAAAACTTCATTTTTAATTTAAAA
GGATCTAGGTGAAGATCCTTTTTGATAATCTCATGACCAAAATCCCTTAACGTGAGTTTTCGTTCCACTG
AGCGTCAGACCCCGTAGAAAAGATCAAAGGATCTTCTTGAGATCCTTTTTTTCTGCGCGTAATCTGCTGC
TTGCAAACAAAAAAACCACCGCTACCAGCGGTGGTTTGTTTGCCGGATCAAGAGCTACCAACTCTTTTTC
CGAAGGTAACTGGCTTCAGCAGAGCGCAGATACCAAATACTGTTCTTCTAGTGTAGCCGTAGTTAGGCCA
CCACTTCAAGAACTCTGTAGCACCGCCTACATACCTCGCTCTGCTAATCCTGTTACCAGTGGCTGCTGCC
AGTGGCGATAAGTCGTGTCTTACCGGGTTGGACTCAAGACGATAGTTACCGGATAAGGCGCAGCGGTCGG
GCTGAACGGGGGGTTCGTGCACACAGCCCAGCTTGGAGCGAACGACCTACACCGAACTGAGATACCTACA
GCGTGAGCTATGAGAAAGCGCCACGCTTCCCGAAGGGAGAAAGGCGGACAGGTATCCGGTAAGCGGCAGG
GTCGGAACAGGAGAGCGCACGAGGGAGCTTCCAGGGGGAAACGCCTGGTATCTTTATAGTCCTGTCGGGT
TTCGCCACCTCTGACTTGAGCGTCGATTTTTGTGATGCTCGTCAGGGGGGCGGAGCCTATGGAAAAACGC
CAGCAACGCGGCCTTTTTACGGTTCCTGGCCTTTTGCTGGCCTTTTGCTCACATGTTCTTTCCTGC
Features (pLannotate 1.2.2; 16 found; start..end, strand, type, name):
      2..36      +  rep_origin     RSF ori (fragment): Plasmids containing the RSF 1030 origin of replication can be propagated in E. coli cells that contain additional plasmids with compatible origins.
    104..407     +  enhancer       CMV enhancer: human cytomegalovirus immediate early enhancer
    408..611     +  promoter       CMV promoter: human cytomegalovirus (CMV) immediate early promoter
    634..695     +  misc_feature   MCS (fragment): multiple cloning site
    700..1077    +  CDS            H2B: human histone H2B; HIST1H2BJ
   1090..1530    +  CDS            miRFP670nano: miRFP670nano is a basic (constitutively fluorescent) near ir fluorescent protein published in 2019, derived from Nostoc punctiforme. It has very low acid sensitivity. It requires the cofactor biliverdin for fluorescence.
   1577..1660    +  CDS            large T antigen (fragment): large T antigen from SV40 (simian virus 40)
   1683..1804    +  polyA_signal   SV40 poly(A) signal: SV40 polyadenylation signal
   1838..2266    -  rep_origin     f1 ori (sequence partly withheld): f1 bacteriophage origin of replication; arrow indicates direction of (+) strand synthesis
   2293..2397    +  promoter       AmpR promoter: bla
   2399..2756    +  promoter       SV40 promoter: SV40 enhancer and early promoter
   2791..3585    +  CDS            NeoR/KanR: aminoglycoside phosphotransferase from Tn5; aph(3')-II (or nptII); confers resistance to neomycin, kanamycin, and G418 (Geneticin®)
   3606..3758    +  CDS            ble (fragment): BLE_KLEPN - Experimental evidence at protein level: Swiss-Prot protein existence level 1. Binding protein with a strong affinity to the bleomycin family of antibiotics. Binds to CL990; an antimitotic-antibiotic compound. From Klebsiella pneumoniae.
   3817..3864    +  polyA_signal   HSV TK poly(A) signal: herpes simplex virus thymidine kinase polyadenylation signal (Cole and Stacy, 1985)
   3955..3971    -  polyA_signal   bGH poly(A) signal (fragment): bovine growth hormone polyadenylation signal
   4193..4781    +  rep_origin     ori: high-copy-number ColE1/pMB1/pBR322/pUC origin of replication
