[The description below was written by a language model from this plasmid's Addgene catalogue record and pLannotate feature annotations shown in this document.]
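Description:
pH2B-miRFP670nano is a 4,852 nt mammalian expression plasmid built on the Clontech pN1 backbone. It is designed to label chromatin by fusing human histone H2B (HIST1H2BJ/H2BC11) to the near-infrared fluorescent protein miRFP670nano. It replicates in E. coli at high copy from a ColE1/pUC-type origin and also carries an f1 phage origin for single-stranded DNA production. A single NeoR/KanR gene (Tn5 aminoglycoside phosphotransferase) serves for selection in both hosts. A bacterial bla-type promoter drives it for kanamycin selection in bacteria, and the adjacent SV40 enhancer/early promoter drives it for G418 selection in mammalian cells, with an HSV TK polyadenylation signal terminating the transcript. The short RSF ori, ble, bGH poly(A) and large T antigen fragments in the automated annotation appear to be partial matches to backbone sequence rather than functional elements.

The expression cassette consists of the CMV immediate-early enhancer and promoter, remnants of the multiple cloning site, the H2B coding sequence, a short linker, the miRFP670nano coding sequence at the C terminus, and an SV40 polyadenylation signal. The 831 bp fusion insert was cloned between KpnI and NotI, and both sites are retained. miRFP670nano is a small, constitutively fluorescent protein derived from a Nostoc punctiforme cyanobacteriochrome, and it requires biliverdin as its chromophore. Tethering it to H2B incorporates it into nucleosomes, giving a nuclear and chromatin signal in transfected cells. According to the record, the construct is used for histone 2B labeling in the near-infrared range, which leaves the visible channels free when it is combined with other fluorescent probes for spectral multiplexing.
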