Addgene plasmid #127438: pH2B-miRFP670nano
Purpose: Histone 2B labeling with near-infrared fluorescent protein miRFP670nano
Depositing lab: Vladislav Verkhusha. Depositing organization: University of Helsinki. Publication: Smallest near-infrared fluorescent protein evolved from cyanobacteriochrome as versatile tag for spectral multiplexing. Oliinyk OS, Shemetov AA, Pletnev S, Shcherbakova DM, Verkhusha VV. Nat Commun. 2019 Jan 17;10(1):279. doi: 10.1038/s41467-018-08050-8. PubMed 30655515.
Backbone
  Vector backbone: pN1
  Backbone manufacturer: Clontech
  Vector type: Mammalian Expression
  Selectable markers: Neomycin (select with G418)
Growth in bacteria
  Bacterial resistance: Kanamycin, 50 μg/mL
  Growth temperature: 37°C
  Growth strain: DH5alpha
  Copy number: High Copy
Gene/Insert
  Gene/Insert name: H2B-miRFP670nano
  Species: H. sapiens (human), Synthetic
  Insert size (bp): 831
  Entrez Gene: H2BC11 (a.k.a. H2B/r, H2BFR, H2BJ, HIST1H2BJ)
  Promoter: CMV
  Tag / fusion protein: miRFP670nano (C terminal on insert)
  Cloning method: Restriction Enzyme; 5′ cloning site KpnI (not destroyed); 3′ cloning site NotI (not destroyed)
  Sequencing primers: 5′ CMV Forward; 3′ SV40pA-R
Terms and licenses: Academic/Nonprofit Terms; Industry Terms: Not Available to Industry
How to cite: pH2B-miRFP670nano was a gift from Vladislav Verkhusha (Addgene plasmid # 127438 ; http://n2t.net/addgene:127438 ; RRID:Addgene_127438)
